>Addgene plasmid #82059 | pDONR223_TBL1XR1_WT | addgene full sequence | sequence record 163805 | Addgene NGS Result
CTTTCCTGCGTTATCCCCTGATTCTGTGGATAACCGTATTACCGCCTTTGAGTGAGCTGATACCGCTCGC
CGCAGCCGAACGACCGAGCGCAGCGAGTCAGTGAGCGAGGAAGCGGAAGAGCGCCCAATACGCAAACCGC
CTCTCCCCGCGCGTTGGCCGATTCATTAATGCAGCTGGCACGACAGGTTTCCCGACTGGAAAGCGGGCAG
TGAGCGCAACGCAATTAATACGCGTACCGCTAGCCAGGAAGAGTTTGTAGAAACGCAAAAAGGCCATCCG
TCAGGATGGCCTTCTGCTTAGTTTGATGCCTGGCAGTTTATGGCGGGCGTCCTGCCCGCCACCCTCCGGG
CCGTTGCTTCACAACGTTCAAATCCGCTCCCGGCGGATTTGTCCTACTCAGGAGAGCGTTCACCGACAAA
CAACAGATAAAACGAAAGGCCCAGTCTTCCGACTGAGCCTTTCGTTTTATTTGATGCCTGGCAGTTCCCT
ACTCTCGCGTTAACGCTAGCATGGATGTTTTCCCAGTCACGACGTTGTAAAACGACGGCCAGTCTTAAGC
TCGGGCCCCAAATAATGATTTTATTTTGACTGATAGTGACCTGTTCGTTGCAACAAATTGATGAGCAATG
CTTTTTTATAATGCCAACTTTGTACAAAAAAGTTGGCACCATGAGTATAAGCAGTGATGAGGTCAACTTC
TTGGTATATAGATACTTGCAAGAGTCAGGATTTTCTCATTCAGCATTTACCTTTGGTATAGAAAGCCATA
TCAGTCAGTCCAATATAAATGGTGCCCTCGTCCCACCCGCTGCATTGATTTCTATCATCCAGAAAGGTCT
ACAGTATGTAGAAGCAGAAGTTAGTATTAATGAGGATGGTACCTTGTTTGATGGTCGACCAATAGAGTCT
CTGTCCCTGATAGATGCCGTAATGCCTGATGTAGTACAAACAAGACAACAAGCTTATAGAGATAAGCTTG
CACAGCAACAGGCAGCAGCTGCTGCAGCTGCCGCAGCTGCAGCCAGCCAACAAGGATCTGCAAAAAATGG
AGAAAACACAGCAAATGGGGAGGAGAATGGAGCACATACTATAGCAAATAATCATACTGATATGATGGAA
GTGGATGGGGATGTTGAAATCCCTCCTAATAAAGCTGTTGTGTTGCGGGGCCATGAATCTGAAGTTTTTA
TCTGTGCCTGGAACCCTGTTAGTGATCTCCTAGCATCAGGGTCTGGAGACTCAACAGCAAGAATATGGAA
TCTTAGTGAGAACAGCACCAGTGGCTCTACACAGTTAGTACTTAGACATTGTATACGAGAAGGAGGGCAA
GATGTTCCAAGCAACAAGGATGTCACATCTCTAGATTGGAATAGTGAAGGTACACTTCTAGCAACTGGTT
CCTATGATGGGTTTGCCAGAATATGGACTAAAGATGGTAACCTTGCTAGCACCTTAGGGCAGCATAAAGG
CCCTATATTTGCATTAAAATGGAATAAGAAAGGAAATTTCATCCTAAGTGCTGGAGTAGACAAGACTACA
ATTATTTGGGACGCACATACTGGTGAAGCCAAGCAACAGTTTCCTTTTCATTCAGCACCAGCATTGGATG
TTGATTGGCAGAGCAACAACACCTTTGCTTCTTGTAGTACAGATATGTGCATTCATGTCTGTAAATTAGG
ACAAGACAGACCTATTAAAACATTCCAAGGACATACGAATGAAGTAAATGCTATCAAATGGGACCCAACT
GGCAATCTCTTGGCCTCCTGTTCTGACGACATGACTTTAAAGATATGGAGTATGAAACAAGACAATTGTG
TCCATGATTTGCAAGCACATAATAAAGAAATTTATACTATCAAATGGAGTCCAACAGGACCAGGGACTAA
TAATCCAAATGCCAACCTTATGTTAGCAAGTGCATCCTTTGATTCTACTGTTAGGTTATGGGATGTAGAC
CGAGGGATATGCATCCATACTTTGACAAAACACCAAGAGCCTGTGTACAGTGTAGCTTTCAGTCCTGATG
GCAGGTATCTGGCAAGTGGTTCTTTTGACAAATGTGTACACATCTGGAACACGCAGACAGGTGCTCTAGT
TCACAGCTATAGGGGAACAGGTGGAATATTTGAAGTTTGCTGGAATGCAGCAGGAGACAAAGTTGGAGCC
AGTGCATCAGATGGTTCAGTTTGTGTATTAGACCCTCGGAAATTGCCAACTTTCTTGTACAAAGTTGGCA
TTATAAGAAAGCATTGCTTATCAATTTGTTGCAACGAACAGGTCACTATCAGTCAAAATAAAATCATTAT
TTGCCATCCAGCTGATATCCCCTATAGTGAGTCGTATTACATGGTCATAGCTGTTTCCTGGCAGCTCTGG
CCCGTGTCTCAAAATCTCTGATGTTACATTGCACAAGATAAAAATATATCATCATGCCTCCTCTAGACCA
GCCAGGACAGAAATGCCTCGACTTCGCTGCTACCCAAGGTTGCCGGGTGACGCACACCGTGGAAACGGAT
GAAGGCACGAACCCAGTGGACATAAGCCTGTTCGGTTCGTAAGCTGTAATGCAAGTAGCGTATGCGCTCA
CGCAACTGGTCCAGAACCTTGACCGAACGCAGCGGTGGTAACGGCGCAGTGGCGGTTTTCATGGCTTGTT
ATGACTGTTTTTTTGGGGTACAGTCTATGCCTCGGGCATCCAAGCAGCAAGCGCGTTACGCCGTGGGTCG
ATGTTTGATGTTATGGAGCAGCAACGATGTTACGCAGCAGGGCAGTCGCCCTAAAACAAAGTTAAACATT
ATGAGGGAAGCGGTGATCGCCGAAGTATCGACTCAACTATCAGAGGTAGTTGGCGTCATCGAGCGCCATC
TCGAACCGACGTTGCTGGCCGTACATTTGTACGGCTCCGCAGTGGATGGCGGCCTGAAGCCACACAGTGA
TATTGATTTGCTGGTTACGGTGACCGTAAGGCTTGATGAAACAACGCGGCGAGCTTTGATCAACGACCTT
TTGGAAACTTCGGCTTCCCCTGGAGAGAGCGAGATTCTCCGCGCTGTAGAAGTCACCATTGTTGTGCACG
ACGACATCATTCCGTGGCGTTATCCAGCTAAGCGCGAACTGCAATTTGGAGAATGGCAGCGCAATGACAT
TCTTGCAGGTATCTTCGAGCCAGCCACGATCGACATTGATCTGGCTATCTTGCTGACAAAAGCAAGAGAA
CATAGCGTTGCCTTGGTAGGTCCAGCGGCGGAGGAACTCTTTGATCCGGTTCCTGAACAGGATCTATTTG
AGGCGCTAAATGAAACCTTAACGCTATGGAACTCGCCGCCCGACTGGGCTGGCGATGAGCGAAATGTAGT
GCTTACGTTGTCCCGCATTTGGTACAGCGCAGTAACCGGCAAAATCGCGCCGAAGGATGTCGCTGCCGAC
TGGGCAATGGAGCGCCTGCCGGCCCAGTATCAGCCCGTCATACTTGAAGCTAGACAGGCTTATCTTGGAC
AAGAAGAAGATCGCTTGGCCTCGCGCGCAGATCAGTTGGAAGAATTTGTCCACTACGTGAAAGGCGAGAT
CACCAAGGTAGTCGGCAAATAACCCTCGAGCCACCCATGACCAAAATCCCTTAACGTGAGTTACGCGTCG
TTCCACTGAGCGTCAGACCCCGTAGAAAAGATCAAAGGATCTTCTTGAGATCCTTTTTTTCTGCGCGTAA
TCTGCTGCTTGCAAACAAAAAAACCACCGCTACCAGCGGTGGTTTGTTTGCCGGATCAAGAGCTACCAAC
TCTTTTTCCGAAGGTAACTGGCTTCAGCAGAGCGCAGATACCAAATACTGTTCTTCTAGTGTAGCCGTAG
TTAGGCCACCACTTCAAGAACTCTGTAGCACCGCCTACATACCTCGCTCTGCTAATCCTGTTACCAGTGG
CTGCTGCCAGTGGCGATAAGTCGTGTCTTACCGGGTTGGACTCAAGACGATAGTTACCGGATAAGGCGCA
GCGGTCGGGCTGAACGGGGGGTTCGTGCACACAGCCCAGCTTGGAGCGAACGACCTACACCGAACTGAGA
TACCTACAGCGTGAGCTATGAGAAAGCGCCACGCTTCCCGAAGGGAGAAAGGCGGACAGGTATCCGGTAA
GCGGCAGGGTCGGAACAGGAGAGCGCACGAGGGAGCTTCCAGGGGGAAACGCCTGGTATCTTTATAGTCC
TGTCGGGTTTCGCCACCTCTGACTTGAGCGTCGATTTTTGTGATGCTCGTCAGGGGGGCGGAGCCTATGG
AAAAACGCCAGCAACGCGGCCTTTTTACGGTTCCTGGCCTTTTGCTGGCCTTTTGCTCACATGTT
Features (pLannotate 1.2.2; 12 found; start..end, strand, type, name):
    121..213     +  CDS            lacI (fragment): lac repressor; lacI; The lac repressor binds to the lac operator to inhibit transcription in E. coli. This inhibition can be relieved by adding lactose or isopropyl-β-D-thiogalactopyranoside (IPTG).
    268..295     -  terminator     rrnB T2 terminator: transcription terminator T2 from the E. coli rrnB gene
    427..470     +  terminator     rrnB T1 terminator: Escherichia coli rrnB; transcription terminator T1 from the E. coli rrnB gene
    517..553     -  CDS            lacZα (fragment): LacZα fragment of β-galactosidase; lacZ fragment
    570..665     +  protein_bind   attL3: mutant version of attL; recombination site for the Gateway® LR reaction LR Clonase™
    671..2212    +  CDS            TBL1XR1: TBL1R_HUMAN - Also known as IRA1, TBLR1. Experimental evidence at protein level: Swiss-Prot protein existence level 1. F-box-like protein involved in the recruitment of the ubiquitin/19S proteasome complex to nuclear receptor-regulated transcription units. Plays an essential role in transcription activation mediated by nuclear receptors. Probably acts as integral component of the N-Cor corepressor complex that mediates the recruitment of the 19S proteasome complex, leading to the subsequent proteasomal degradation of N-Cor complex, thereby allowing cofactor exchange, and transcription activati
   2217..2312    -  protein_bind   attL3: mutant version of attL; recombination site for the Gateway® LR reaction LR Clonase™
   2331..2349    -  promoter       T7 promoter: promoter for bacteriophage T7 RNA polymerase
   2539..2562    +  promoter       Pc promoter (fragment): intI1 (promoter lies within the coding sequence); class 1 integron promoter
   2738..2794    +  CDS            GmR (fragment): gentamycin acetyltransferase; aacC1; confers resistance to gentamycin
   2801..3592    +  CDS            SmR: aminoglycoside adenylyltransferase (Murphy, 1985); aadA; confers resistance to spectinomycin and streptomycin
   3685..4273    +  rep_origin     ori: high-copy-number ColE1/pMB1/pBR322/pUC origin of replication
