[The description below was written by a language model from this plasmid's Addgene catalogue record, the feature table of its GenBank file and pLannotate feature annotations shown in this document.]
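Description:
pDONR223_TBL1XR1_WT is a Gateway entry clone built on the Invitrogen pDONR223 backbone and carrying the human TBL1XR1 open reading frame (reference transcript NM_024665). It is maintained in E. coli as a high-copy plasmid through a ColE1/pUC-type origin and is selected with spectinomycin via the aadA (SmR) aminoglycoside adenylyltransferase gene, which lies downstream of a fragment of the class 1 integron Pc promoter and a remnant of a gentamicin resistance gene. The annotated full sequence is 4,335 nt. The separate GenBank record held for the plasmid covers only 1,542 bp, matching the length of the annotated insert, and has no feature annotation.

The TBL1XR1 coding sequence is flanked on both sides by attL recombination sites (both labelled attL3 by the automated annotation), so it can be moved by an LR Clonase reaction into any compatible destination vector. There is no promoter driving the insert in this plasmid. The rrnB T1 and T2 terminators upstream insulate the cassette from read-through, and a T7 promoter sits just outside the downstream att site, pointing back towards the insert. The clone is in the "open" configuration, with no stop codon immediately after the ORF, which permits C-terminal fusions encoded by the destination vector. TBL1XR1 encodes an F-box-like component of the N-CoR corepressor complex involved in nuclear receptor-regulated transcription.

The name designates this as the wild-type allele, yet the catalogue mutation field lists L512P, a discrepancy the record does not resolve. The plasmid belongs to the Target Accelerator Plasmid Collection, generated for systematic functional testing of rare cancer-associated variants.
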