Addgene plasmid #82059: pDONR223_TBL1XR1_WT
Purpose: Gateway Donor vector containing TBL1XR1 , part of the Target Accelerator Plasmid Collection.
Depositing lab: Jesse Boehm & William Hahn & David Root. Depositing organization: Broad Institute. Publication: Systematic Functional Interrogation of Rare Cancer Variants Identifies Oncogenic Alleles. Kim E, Ilic N, Shrestha Y, Zou L, Kamburov A, Zhu C, Yang X, Lubonja R, Tran N, Nguyen C, Lawrence MS, Piccioni F, Bagul M, Doench JG, Chouinard CR, Wu X, Hogstrom L, Natoli T, Tamayo P, Horn H, Corsello SM, Lage K, Root DE, Subramanian A, Golub TR, Getz G, Boehm JS, Hahn WC. Cancer Discov. 2016 Jul;6(7):714-26. doi: 10.1158/2159-8290.CD-16-0160. Epub 2016 May 4. PubMed 27147599.
Backbone
  Vector backbone: pDONR223
  Backbone manufacturer: Invitrogen
  Backbone size w/o insert (bp): 2790
  Vector type: Gateway Entry vector
Growth in bacteria
  Bacterial resistance: Spectinomycin, 50 μg/mL
  Growth temperature: 37°C
  Growth strain: DH5alpha
  Copy number: High Copy
Gene/Insert
  Gene/Insert name: TBL1XR1 (alt name: NM_024665.5)
  Species: H. sapiens (human)
  Mutation: L512P
  Entrez Gene: TBL1XR1 (a.k.a. C21, DC42, IRA1, MRD41, TBLR1)
  Promoter: None
  Cloning method: Gateway Cloning
  Sequencing primers: 5′ M13pUC-fwd; 3′ M13-Rev
Terms and licenses: Academic/Nonprofit Terms; Industry Terms: Not Available to Industry
Depositor comments: Open state: NO stop codon immediately follows insert
How to cite: pDONR223_TBL1XR1_WT was a gift from Jesse Boehm & William Hahn & David Root (Addgene plasmid # 82059 ; http://n2t.net/addgene:82059 ; RRID:Addgene_82059)
