LOCUS       Exported 1542 bp ds-DNA linear SYN 27-MAY-2021
DEFINITION  Gateway Donor vector containing TBL1XR1 , part of the Target
            Accelerator Plasmid Collection..
ACCESSION   .
VERSION     .
KEYWORDS    pDONR223_TBL1XR1_WT
SOURCE      synthetic DNA construct
  ORGANISM  synthetic DNA construct
REFERENCE   1 (bases 1 to 1542)
  AUTHORS   Kim E, Ilic N, Shrestha Y, Zou L, Kamburov A, Zhu C, Yang X, Lubonja
            R, Tran N, Nguyen C, Lawrence MS, Piccioni F, Bagul M, Doench JG,
            Chouinard CR, Wu X, Hogstrom L, Natoli T, Tamayo P, Horn H, Corsello
            SM, Lage K, Root DE, Subramanian A, Golub TR, Getz G, Boehm JS, Hahn
            WC
  TITLE     Systematic Functional Interrogation of Rare Cancer Variants
            Identifies Oncogenic Alleles.
  JOURNAL   Cancer Discov. 2016 Jul;6(7):714-26. doi:
            10.1158/2159-8290.CD-16-0160. Epub 2016 May 4.
  PUBMED    27147599
REFERENCE   2 (bases 1 to 1542)
  AUTHORS   .
  TITLE     Direct Submission
  JOURNAL   Exported May 27, 2021 from SnapGene Server 1.1.58
            http://www.snapgene.com
FEATURES             Location/Qualifiers
     source          1..1542
                     /organism="synthetic DNA construct"
                     /mol_type="other DNA"
ORIGIN
        1 atgagtataa gcagtgatga ggtcaacttc ttggtatata gatacttgca agagtcagga
       61 ttttctcatt cagcatttac ctttggtata gaaagccata tcagtcagtc caatataaat
      121 ggtgccctcg tcccacccgc tgcattgatt tctatcatcc agaaaggtct acagtatgta
      181 gaagcagaag ttagtattaa tgaggatggt accttgtttg atggtcgacc aatagagtct
      241 ctgtccctga tagatgccgt aatgcctgat gtagtacaaa caagacaaca agcttataga
      301 gataagcttg cacagcaaca ggcagcagct gctgcagctg ccgcagctgc agccagccaa
      361 caaggatctg caaaaaatgg agaaaacaca gcaaatgggg aggagaatgg agcacatact
      421 atagcaaata atcatactga tatgatggaa gtggatgggg atgttgaaat ccctcctaat
      481 aaagctgttg tgttgcgggg ccatgaatct gaagttttta tctgtgcctg gaaccctgtt
      541 agtgatctcc tagcatcagg gtctggagac tcaacagcaa gaatatggaa tcttagtgag
      601 aacagcacca gtggctctac acagttagta cttagacatt gtatacgaga aggagggcaa
      661 gatgttccaa gcaacaagga tgtcacatct ctagattgga atagtgaagg tacacttcta
      721 gcaactggtt cctatgatgg gtttgccaga atatggacta aagatggtaa ccttgctagc
      781 accttagggc agcataaagg ccctatattt gcattaaaat ggaataagaa aggaaatttc
      841 atcctaagtg ctggagtaga caagactaca attatttggg acgcacatac tggtgaagcc
      901 aagcaacagt ttccttttca ttcagcacca gcattggatg ttgattggca gagcaacaac
      961 acctttgctt cttgtagtac agatatgtgc attcatgtct gtaaattagg acaagacaga
     1021 cctattaaaa cattccaagg acatacgaat gaagtaaatg ctatcaaatg ggacccaact
     1081 ggcaatctct tggcctcctg ttctgacgac atgactttaa agatatggag tatgaaacaa
     1141 gacaattgtg tccatgattt gcaagcacat aataaagaaa tttatactat caaatggagt
     1201 ccaacaggac cagggactaa taatccaaat gccaacctta tgttagcaag tgcatccttt
     1261 gattctactg ttaggttatg ggatgtagac cgagggatat gcatccatac tttgacaaaa
     1321 caccaagagc ctgtgtacag tgtagctttc agtcctgatg gcaggtatct ggcaagtggt
     1381 tcttttgaca aatgtgtaca catctggaac acgcagacag gtgctctagt tcacagctat
     1441 aggggaacag gtggaatatt tgaagtttgc tggaatgcag caggagacaa agttggagcc
     1501 agtgcatcag atggttcagt ttgtgtatta gaccctcgga aa
//
